Addgene plasmid #117931: sfTq2-N1
Purpose: Superfolder mTurquoise2 (pNM112)
Depositing lab: Tanneke den Blaauwen. Depositing organization: University of Amsterdam. Publication: Superfolder mTurquoise2(ox) optimized for the bacterial periplasm allows high efficiency in vivo FRET of cell division antibiotic targets. Meiresonne NY, Consoli E, Mertens LMY, Chertkova AO, Goedhart J, den Blaauwen T. Mol Microbiol. 2019 Apr;111(4):1025-1038. doi: 10.1111/mmi.14206. Epub 2019 Feb 28. PubMed 30648295.
Backbone
  Vector backbone: N1
  Vector type: Mammalian Expression
Growth in bacteria
  Bacterial resistance: Kanamycin, 50 μg/mL
  Growth temperature: 37°C
  Growth strain: DH5alpha
  Copy number: High Copy
Gene/Insert
  Gene/Insert name: sfTq2
  Cloning method: Unknown
  Sequencing primers: 5′ nn; 3′ nn
Terms and licenses: Academic/Nonprofit Terms; Industry Terms: Not Available to Industry
How to cite: sfTq2-N1 was a gift from Tanneke den Blaauwen (Addgene plasmid # 117931 ; http://n2t.net/addgene:117931 ; RRID:Addgene_117931)
