[The description below was written by a language model from this plasmid's Addgene catalogue record and pLannotate feature annotations shown in this document.]
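Description:
sfTq2-N1 (also recorded as pNM112) is a 4,733-nt mammalian expression plasmid on an N1-type backbone that carries superfolder mTurquoise2, a constitutively fluorescent cyan protein derived from Aequorea victoria GFP. The coding sequence lies downstream of the human cytomegalovirus immediate-early enhancer and promoter and is terminated by an SV40 polyadenylation signal. A multiple cloning site sits between the promoter and the fluorescent protein. In the N1 layout this allows a gene of interest to be inserted upstream, so that the cyan protein is fused to its C-terminus. As deposited, no partner gene is recorded, so the plasmid expresses the fluorescent protein alone.

The plasmid replicates in E. coli from a high-copy ColE1/pUC-type origin and is selected with kanamycin. A single NeoR/KanR (Tn5 aminoglycoside phosphotransferase) gene is preceded by both a bacterial bla promoter and the SV40 enhancer/early promoter and is followed by an HSV TK polyadenylation signal. The same marker therefore gives kanamycin resistance in bacteria and G418 resistance in transfected mammalian cells. An f1 origin is also present for single-stranded DNA production. The short large T antigen, ble and bGH poly(A) fragments in the annotation appear to be backbone remnants or partial matches rather than functional elements.

The depositor and repository-sequenced records have the same length and the same feature set, offset by only four positions. The associated publication concerns a superfolder mTurquoise2 variant optimised for in vivo FRET in the bacterial periplasm. This plasmid provides the superfolder mTurquoise2 sequence in a mammalian expression context, suited to expressing or characterising the protein or building cyan fusions.
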