Features (pLannotate 1.2.2; 14 found; start..end, strand, type, name):
     61..364     +  enhancer       CMV enhancer: human cytomegalovirus immediate early enhancer
    365..568     +  promoter       CMV promoter: human cytomegalovirus (CMV) immediate early promoter
    591..671     +  misc_feature   MCS: multiple cloning site
    679..1395    +  CDS            Superfolder mTurquoise2: Superfolder mTurquoise2 is a basic (constitutively fluorescent) cyan fluorescent protein published in 2019, derived from Aequorea victoria.
   1415..1498    +  CDS            large T antigen (fragment): large T antigen from SV40 (simian virus 40)
   1521..1642    +  polyA_signal   SV40 poly(A) signal: SV40 polyadenylation signal
   1676..2104    -  rep_origin     f1 ori (sequence partly withheld): f1 bacteriophage origin of replication; arrow indicates direction of (+) strand synthesis
   2131..2235    +  promoter       AmpR promoter: bla
   2237..2594    +  promoter       SV40 promoter: SV40 enhancer and early promoter
   2629..3423    +  CDS            NeoR/KanR: aminoglycoside phosphotransferase from Tn5; aph(3')-II (or nptII); confers resistance to neomycin, kanamycin, and G418 (Geneticin®)
   3444..3596    +  CDS            ble (fragment): BLE_KLEPN - Experimental evidence at protein level: Swiss-Prot protein existence level 1. Binding protein with a strong affinity to the bleomycin family of antibiotics. Binds to CL990; an antimitotic-antibiotic compound. From Klebsiella pneumoniae.
   3655..3702    +  polyA_signal   HSV TK poly(A) signal: herpes simplex virus thymidine kinase polyadenylation signal (Cole and Stacy, 1985)
   3793..3809    -  polyA_signal   bGH poly(A) signal (fragment): bovine growth hormone polyadenylation signal
   4031..4619    +  rep_origin     ori: high-copy-number ColE1/pMB1/pBR322/pUC origin of replication
>Addgene plasmid #117931 | sfTq2-N1 | depositor full sequence | sequence record 222801 | sfTq2-N1 (pNM112)
TAGTTATTAATAGTAATCAATTACGGGGTCATTAGTTCATAGCCCATATATGGAGTTCCGCGTTACATAA
CTTACGGTAAATGGCCCGCCTGGCTGACCGCCCAACGACCCCCGCCCATTGACGTCAATAATGACGTATG
TTCCCATAGTAACGCCAATAGGGACTTTCCATTGACGTCAATGGGTGGAGTATTTACGGTAAACTGCCCA
CTTGGCAGTACATCAAGTGTATCATATGCCAAGTACGCCCCCTATTGACGTCAATGACGGTAAATGGCCC
GCCTGGCATTATGCCCAGTACATGACCTTATGGGACTTTCCTACTTGGCAGTACATCTACGTATTAGTCA
TCGCTATTACCATGGTGATGCGGTTTTGGCAGTACATCAATGGGCGTGGATAGCGGTTTGACTCACGGGG
ATTTCCAAGTCTCCACCCCATTGACGTCAATGGGAGTTTGTTTTGGCACCAAAATCAACGGGACTTTCCA
AAATGTCGTAACAACTCCGCCCCATTGACGCAAATGGGCGGTAGGCGTGTACGGTGGGAGGTCTATATAA
GCAGAGCTGGTTTAGTGAACCGTCAGATCCGCTAGCGCTACCGGACTCAGATCTCGAGCTCAAGCTTCGA
ATTCTGCAGTCGACGGTACCGCGGGCCCGGGATCCACCGGTCGCCACCATGGTGAGCAAGGGCGAGGAGC
TGTTCACCGGGGTGGTGCCCATCCTGGTCGAGCTGGACGGCGACGTAAACGGCCACAAGTTCAGCGTGCG
CGGCGAGGGCGAGGGCGATGCCACCAATGGCAAGCTGACCCTGAAGTTCATCTGCACCACCGGCAAGCTG
CCCGTGCCCTGGCCCACCCTCGTGACCACCCTGTCCTGGGGCGTGCAGTGCTTCGCCCGCTACCCCGACC
ACATGAAGCAGCACGACTTCTTCAAGTCCGCCATGCCCGAAGGCTACGTCCAGGAGCGCACCATCAGCTT
CAAGGACGACGGCACATACAAGACCCGCGCCGAGGTGAAGTTCGAGGGCGACACCCTGGTGAACCGCATC
GAGCTGAAGGGCATCGACTTCAAGGAGGACGGCAACATCCTGGGGCACAAGCTGGAGTACAACTACTTTA
GCGACAACGTCTATATCACCGCCGACAAGCAGAAGAACGGCATCAAGGCCAACTTCAAGATCCGCCACAA
CGTGGAGGACGGCGGCGTGCAGCTCGCCGACCACTACCAGCAGAACACCCCCATCGGCGACGGCCCCGTG
CTGCTGCCCGACAACCACTACCTGAGCACCCAGTCCAAGCTGAGCAAAGACCCCAACGAGAAGCGCGATC
ACATGGTCCTGCTGGAGTTCGTGACCGCCGCCGGGATCACTCTCGGCATGGACGAGCTGTACAAGTAAAG
CGGCCGCGACTCTAGATCATAATCAGCCATACCACATTTGTAGAGGTTTTACTTGCTTTAAAAAACCTCC
CACACCTCCCCCTGAACCTGAAACATAAAATGAATGCAATTGTTGTTGTTAACTTGTTTATTGCAGCTTA
TAATGGTTACAAATAAAGCAATAGCATCACAAATTTCACAAATAAAGCATTTTTTTCACTGCATTCTAGT
TGTGGTTTGTCCAAACTCATCAATGTATCTTAAGGCGTAAATTGTAAGCGTTAATATTTTGTTAAAATTC
GCGTTAAATTTTTGTTAAATCAGCTCATTTTTTAACCAATAGGCCGAAATCGGCAAAATCCCTTATAAAT
CAAAAGAATAGACCGAGATAGGGT
[37 nt withheld, positions 1775-1811]
AAAGAACGTGGACTCCAACGTCAAAGG
[49 nt withheld, positions 1839-1887]
T
[91 nt withheld, positions 1889-1979]
G
[124 nt withheld, positions 1981-2104]
CAGGTGGCACTTTTCGGGGAAATGTGCGCGGAACCCCTATTTGTTTATTTTTCTAAATACATTCAAATAT
GTATCCGCTCATGAGACAATAACCCTGATAAATGCTTCAATAATATTGAAAAAGGAAGAGTCCTGAGGCG
GAAAGAACCAGCTGTGGAATGTGTGTCAGTTAGGGTGTGGAAAGTCCCCAGGCTCCCCAGCAGGCAGAAG
TATGCAAAGCATGCATCTCAATTAGTCAGCAACCAGGTGTGGAAAGTCCCCAGGCTCCCCAGCAGGCAGA
AGTATGCAAAGCATGCATCTCAATTAGTCAGCAACCATAGTCCCGCCCCTAACTCCGCCCATCCCGCCCC
TAACTCCGCCCAGTTCCGCCCATTCTCCGCCCCATGGCTGACTAATTTTTTTTATTTATGCAGAGGCCGA
GGCCGCCTCGGCCTCTGAGCTATTCCAGAAGTAGTGAGGAGGCTTTTTTGGAGGCCTAGGCTTTTGCAAA
GATCGATCAAGAGACAGGATGAGGATCGTTTCGCATGATTGAACAAGATGGATTGCACGCAGGTTCTCCG
GCCGCTTGGGTGGAGAGGCTATTCGGCTATGACTGGGCACAACAGACAATCGGCTGCTCTGATGCCGCCG
TGTTCCGGCTGTCAGCGCAGGGGCGCCCGGTTCTTTTTGTCAAGACCGACCTGTCCGGTGCCCTGAATGA
ACTGCAAGACGAGGCAGCGCGGCTATCGTGGCTGGCCACGACGGGCGTTCCTTGCGCAGCTGTGCTCGAC
GTTGTCACTGAAGCGGGAAGGGACTGGCTGCTATTGGGCGAAGTGCCGGGGCAGGATCTCCTGTCATCTC
ACCTTGCTCCTGCCGAGAAAGTATCCATCATGGCTGATGCAATGCGGCGGCTGCATACGCTTGATCCGGC
TACCTGCCCATTCGACCACCAAGCGAAACATCGCATCGAGCGAGCACGTACTCGGATGGAAGCCGGTCTT
GTCGATCAGGATGATCTGGACGAAGAGCATCAGGGGCTCGCGCCAGCCGAACTGTTCGCCAGGCTCAAGG
CGAGCATGCCCGACGGCGAGGATCTCGTCGTGACCCATGGCGATGCCTGCTTGCCGAATATCATGGTGGA
AAATGGCCGCTTTTCTGGATTCATCGACTGTGGCCGGCTGGGTGTGGCGGACCGCTATCAGGACATAGCG
TTGGCTACCCGTGATATTGCTGAAGAGCTTGGCGGCGAATGGGCTGACCGCTTCCTCGTGCTTTACGGTA
TCGCCGCTCCCGATTCGCAGCGCATCGCCTTCTATCGCCTTCTTGACGAGTTCTTCTGAGCGGGACTCTG
GGGTTCGAAATGACCGACCAAGCGACGCCCAACCTGCCATCACGAGATTTCGATTCCACCGCCGCCTTCT
ATGAAAGGTTGGGCTTCGGAATCGTTTTCCGGGACGCCGGCTGGATGATCCTCCAGCGCGGGGATCTCAT
GCTGGAGTTCTTCGCCCACCCTAGGGGGAGGCTAACTGAAACACGGAAGGAGACAATACCGGAAGGAACC
CGCGCTATGACGGCAATAAAAAGACAGAATAAAACGCACGGTGTTGGGTCGTTTGTTCATAAACGCGGGG
TTCGGTCCCAGGGCTGGCACTCTGTCGATACCCCACCGAGACCCCATTGGGGCCAATACGCCCGCGTTTC
TTCCTTTTCCCCACCCCACCCCCCAAGTTCGGGTGAAGGCCCAGGGCTCGCAGCCAACGTCGGGGCGGCA
GGCCCTGCCATAGCCTCAGGTTACTCATATATACTTTAGATTGATTTAAAACTTCATTTTTAATTTAAAA
GGATCTAGGTGAAGATCCTTTTTGATAATCTCATGACCAAAATCCCTTAACGTGAGTTTTCGTTCCACTG
AGCGTCAGACCCCGTAGAAAAGATCAAAGGATCTTCTTGAGATCCTTTTTTTCTGCGCGTAATCTGCTGC
TTGCAAACAAAAAAACCACCGCTACCAGCGGTGGTTTGTTTGCCGGATCAAGAGCTACCAACTCTTTTTC
CGAAGGTAACTGGCTTCAGCAGAGCGCAGATACCAAATACTGTCCTTCTAGTGTAGCCGTAGTTAGGCCA
CCACTTCAAGAACTCTGTAGCACCGCCTACATACCTCGCTCTGCTAATCCTGTTACCAGTGGCTGCTGCC
AGTGGCGATAAGTCGTGTCTTACCGGGTTGGACTCAAGACGATAGTTACCGGATAAGGCGCAGCGGTCGG
GCTGAACGGGGGGTTCGTGCACACAGCCCAGCTTGGAGCGAACGACCTACACCGAACTGAGATACCTACA
GCGTGAGCTATGAGAAAGCGCCACGCTTCCCGAAGGGAGAAAGGCGGACAGGTATCCGGTAAGCGGCAGG
GTCGGAACAGGAGAGCGCACGAGGGAGCTTCCAGGGGGAAACGCCTGGTATCTTTATAGTCCTGTCGGGT
TTCGCCACCTCTGACTTGAGCGTCGATTTTTGTGATGCTCGTCAGGGGGGCGGAGCCTATGGAAAAACGC
CAGCAACGCGGCCTTTTTACGGTTCCTGGCCTTTTGCTGGCCTTTTGCTCACATGTTCTTTCCTGCGTTA
TCCCCTGATTCTGTGGATAACCGTATTACCGCCATGCAT
