Features (pLannotate 1.2.2; 14 found; start..end, strand, type, name):
     57..360     +  enhancer       CMV enhancer: human cytomegalovirus immediate early enhancer
    361..564     +  promoter       CMV promoter: human cytomegalovirus (CMV) immediate early promoter
    587..667     +  misc_feature   MCS: multiple cloning site
    675..1391    +  CDS            Superfolder mTurquoise2: Superfolder mTurquoise2 is a basic (constitutively fluorescent) cyan fluorescent protein published in 2019, derived from Aequorea victoria.
   1411..1494    +  CDS            large T antigen (fragment): large T antigen from SV40 (simian virus 40)
   1517..1638    +  polyA_signal   SV40 poly(A) signal: SV40 polyadenylation signal
   1672..2100    -  rep_origin     f1 ori (sequence partly withheld): f1 bacteriophage origin of replication; arrow indicates direction of (+) strand synthesis
   2127..2231    +  promoter       AmpR promoter: bla
   2233..2590    +  promoter       SV40 promoter: SV40 enhancer and early promoter
   2625..3419    +  CDS            NeoR/KanR: aminoglycoside phosphotransferase from Tn5; aph(3')-II (or nptII); confers resistance to neomycin, kanamycin, and G418 (Geneticin®)
   3440..3592    +  CDS            ble (fragment): BLE_KLEPN - Experimental evidence at protein level: Swiss-Prot protein existence level 1. Binding protein with a strong affinity to the bleomycin family of antibiotics. Binds to CL990; an antimitotic-antibiotic compound. From Klebsiella pneumoniae.
   3651..3698    +  polyA_signal   HSV TK poly(A) signal: herpes simplex virus thymidine kinase polyadenylation signal (Cole and Stacy, 1985)
   3789..3805    -  polyA_signal   bGH poly(A) signal (fragment): bovine growth hormone polyadenylation signal
   4027..4615    +  rep_origin     ori: high-copy-number ColE1/pMB1/pBR322/pUC origin of replication
>Addgene plasmid #117931 | sfTq2-N1 | addgene full sequence | sequence record 227665 | Addgene NGS Result
TATTAATAGTAATCAATTACGGGGTCATTAGTTCATAGCCCATATATGGAGTTCCGCGTTACATAACTTA
CGGTAAATGGCCCGCCTGGCTGACCGCCCAACGACCCCCGCCCATTGACGTCAATAATGACGTATGTTCC
CATAGTAACGCCAATAGGGACTTTCCATTGACGTCAATGGGTGGAGTATTTACGGTAAACTGCCCACTTG
GCAGTACATCAAGTGTATCATATGCCAAGTACGCCCCCTATTGACGTCAATGACGGTAAATGGCCCGCCT
GGCATTATGCCCAGTACATGACCTTATGGGACTTTCCTACTTGGCAGTACATCTACGTATTAGTCATCGC
TATTACCATGGTGATGCGGTTTTGGCAGTACATCAATGGGCGTGGATAGCGGTTTGACTCACGGGGATTT
CCAAGTCTCCACCCCATTGACGTCAATGGGAGTTTGTTTTGGCACCAAAATCAACGGGACTTTCCAAAAT
GTCGTAACAACTCCGCCCCATTGACGCAAATGGGCGGTAGGCGTGTACGGTGGGAGGTCTATATAAGCAG
AGCTGGTTTAGTGAACCGTCAGATCCGCTAGCGCTACCGGACTCAGATCTCGAGCTCAAGCTTCGAATTC
TGCAGTCGACGGTACCGCGGGCCCGGGATCCACCGGTCGCCACCATGGTGAGCAAGGGCGAGGAGCTGTT
CACCGGGGTGGTGCCCATCCTGGTCGAGCTGGACGGCGACGTAAACGGCCACAAGTTCAGCGTGCGCGGC
GAGGGCGAGGGCGATGCCACCAATGGCAAGCTGACCCTGAAGTTCATCTGCACCACCGGCAAGCTGCCCG
TGCCCTGGCCCACCCTCGTGACCACCCTGTCCTGGGGCGTGCAGTGCTTCGCCCGCTACCCCGACCACAT
GAAGCAGCACGACTTCTTCAAGTCCGCCATGCCCGAAGGCTACGTCCAGGAGCGCACCATCAGCTTCAAG
GACGACGGCACATACAAGACCCGCGCCGAGGTGAAGTTCGAGGGCGACACCCTGGTGAACCGCATCGAGC
TGAAGGGCATCGACTTCAAGGAGGACGGCAACATCCTGGGGCACAAGCTGGAGTACAACTACTTTAGCGA
CAACGTCTATATCACCGCCGACAAGCAGAAGAACGGCATCAAGGCCAACTTCAAGATCCGCCACAACGTG
GAGGACGGCGGCGTGCAGCTCGCCGACCACTACCAGCAGAACACCCCCATCGGCGACGGCCCCGTGCTGC
TGCCCGACAACCACTACCTGAGCACCCAGTCCAAGCTGAGCAAAGACCCCAACGAGAAGCGCGATCACAT
GGTCCTGCTGGAGTTCGTGACCGCCGCCGGGATCACTCTCGGCATGGACGAGCTGTACAAGTAAAGCGGC
CGCGACTCTAGATCATAATCAGCCATACCACATTTGTAGAGGTTTTACTTGCTTTAAAAAACCTCCCACA
CCTCCCCCTGAACCTGAAACATAAAATGAATGCAATTGTTGTTGTTAACTTGTTTATTGCAGCTTATAAT
GGTTACAAATAAAGCAATAGCATCACAAATTTCACAAATAAAGCATTTTTTTCACTGCATTCTAGTTGTG
GTTTGTCCAAACTCATCAATGTATCTTAAGGCGTAAATTGTAAGCGTTAATATTTTGTTAAAATTCGCGT
TAAATTTTTGTTAAATCAGCTCATTTTTTAACCAATAGGCCGAAATCGGCAAAATCCCTTATAAATCAAA
AGAATAGACCGAGATAGGGT
[37 nt withheld, positions 1771-1807]
AAAGAACGTGGACTCCAACGTCAAAGG
[49 nt withheld, positions 1835-1883]
T
[91 nt withheld, positions 1885-1975]
G
[124 nt withheld, positions 1977-2100]
CAGGTGGCACTTTTCGGGGAAATGTGCGCGGAACCCCTATTTGTTTATTTTTCTAAATACATTCAAATAT
GTATCCGCTCATGAGACAATAACCCTGATAAATGCTTCAATAATATTGAAAAAGGAAGAGTCCTGAGGCG
GAAAGAACCAGCTGTGGAATGTGTGTCAGTTAGGGTGTGGAAAGTCCCCAGGCTCCCCAGCAGGCAGAAG
TATGCAAAGCATGCATCTCAATTAGTCAGCAACCAGGTGTGGAAAGTCCCCAGGCTCCCCAGCAGGCAGA
AGTATGCAAAGCATGCATCTCAATTAGTCAGCAACCATAGTCCCGCCCCTAACTCCGCCCATCCCGCCCC
TAACTCCGCCCAGTTCCGCCCATTCTCCGCCCCATGGCTGACTAATTTTTTTTATTTATGCAGAGGCCGA
GGCCGCCTCGGCCTCTGAGCTATTCCAGAAGTAGTGAGGAGGCTTTTTTGGAGGCCTAGGCTTTTGCAAA
GATCGATCAAGAGACAGGATGAGGATCGTTTCGCATGATTGAACAAGATGGATTGCACGCAGGTTCTCCG
GCCGCTTGGGTGGAGAGGCTATTCGGCTATGACTGGGCACAACAGACAATCGGCTGCTCTGATGCCGCCG
TGTTCCGGCTGTCAGCGCAGGGGCGCCCGGTTCTTTTTGTCAAGACCGACCTGTCCGGTGCCCTGAATGA
ACTGCAAGACGAGGCAGCGCGGCTATCGTGGCTGGCCACGACGGGCGTTCCTTGCGCAGCTGTGCTCGAC
GTTGTCACTGAAGCGGGAAGGGACTGGCTGCTATTGGGCGAAGTGCCGGGGCAGGATCTCCTGTCATCTC
ACCTTGCTCCTGCCGAGAAAGTATCCATCATGGCTGATGCAATGCGGCGGCTGCATACGCTTGATCCGGC
TACCTGCCCATTCGACCACCAAGCGAAACATCGCATCGAGCGAGCACGTACTCGGATGGAAGCCGGTCTT
GTCGATCAGGATGATCTGGACGAAGAGCATCAGGGGCTCGCGCCAGCCGAACTGTTCGCCAGGCTCAAGG
CGAGCATGCCCGACGGCGAGGATCTCGTCGTGACCCATGGCGATGCCTGCTTGCCGAATATCATGGTGGA
AAATGGCCGCTTTTCTGGATTCATCGACTGTGGCCGGCTGGGTGTGGCGGACCGCTATCAGGACATAGCG
TTGGCTACCCGTGATATTGCTGAAGAGCTTGGCGGCGAATGGGCTGACCGCTTCCTCGTGCTTTACGGTA
TCGCCGCTCCCGATTCGCAGCGCATCGCCTTCTATCGCCTTCTTGACGAGTTCTTCTGAGCGGGACTCTG
GGGTTCGAAATGACCGACCAAGCGACGCCCAACCTGCCATCACGAGATTTCGATTCCACCGCCGCCTTCT
ATGAAAGGTTGGGCTTCGGAATCGTTTTCCGGGACGCCGGCTGGATGATCCTCCAGCGCGGGGATCTCAT
GCTGGAGTTCTTCGCCCACCCTAGGGGGAGGCTAACTGAAACACGGAAGGAGACAATACCGGAAGGAACC
CGCGCTATGACGGCAATAAAAAGACAGAATAAAACGCACGGTGTTGGGTCGTTTGTTCATAAACGCGGGG
TTCGGTCCCAGGGCTGGCACTCTGTCGATACCCCACCGAGACCCCATTGGGGCCAATACGCCCGCGTTTC
TTCCTTTTCCCCACCCCACCCCCCAAGTTCGGGTGAAGGCCCAGGGCTCGCAGCCAACGTCGGGGCGGCA
GGCCCTGCCATAGCCTCAGGTTACTCATATATACTTTAGATTGATTTAAAACTTCATTTTTAATTTAAAA
GGATCTAGGTGAAGATCCTTTTTGATAATCTCATGACCAAAATCCCTTAACGTGAGTTTTCGTTCCACTG
AGCGTCAGACCCCGTAGAAAAGATCAAAGGATCTTCTTGAGATCCTTTTTTTCTGCGCGTAATCTGCTGC
TTGCAAACAAAAAAACCACCGCTACCAGCGGTGGTTTGTTTGCCGGATCAAGAGCTACCAACTCTTTTTC
CGAAGGTAACTGGCTTCAGCAGAGCGCAGATACCAAATACTGTTCTTCTAGTGTAGCCGTAGTTAGGCCA
CCACTTCAAGAACTCTGTAGCACCGCCTACATACCTCGCTCTGCTAATCCTGTTACCAGTGGCTGCTGCC
AGTGGCGATAAGTCGTGTCTTACCGGGTTGGACTCAAGACGATAGTTACCGGATAAGGCGCAGCGGTCGG
GCTGAACGGGGGGTTCGTGCACACAGCCCAGCTTGGAGCGAACGACCTACACCGAACTGAGATACCTACA
GCGTGAGCTATGAGAAAGCGCCACGCTTCCCGAAGGGAGAAAGGCGGACAGGTATCCGGTAAGCGGCAGG
GTCGGAACAGGAGAGCGCACGAGGGAGCTTCCAGGGGGAAACGCCTGGTATCTTTATAGTCCTGTCGGGT
TTCGCCACCTCTGACTTGAGCGTCGATTTTTGTGATGCTCGTCAGGGGGGCGGAGCCTATGGAAAAACGC
CAGCAACGCGGCCTTTTTACGGTTCCTGGCCTTTTGCTGGCCTTTTGCTCACATGTTCTTTCCTGCGTTA
TCCCCTGATTCTGTGGATAACCGTATTACCGCCATGCATTAGT
